Addgene plasmid #122095: pSEVA1213S
Purpose: constitutive expression of I-SceI for genome engineering in Pseudomonas
Depositing lab: Pablo Ivan Nikel. Depositing organization: Danmarks Tekniske Universitet. Publication: Accelerated genome engineering of Pseudomonas putida by I-SceI-mediated recombination and CRISPR-Cas9 counterselection. Wirth NT, Kozaeva E, Nikel PI. Microb Biotechnol. 2019 Mar 12. doi: 10.1111/1751-7915.13396. PubMed 30861315.
Backbone
  Vector backbone: pSEVA121
  Backbone manufacturer: de Lorenzo´s lab
  Backbone size w/o insert (bp): 3224
  Total vector size (bp): 4673
Growth in bacteria
  Bacterial resistance: Ampicillin, 100 μg/mL
  Growth temperature: 37°C
  Growth strain: DH5alpha
  Copy number: Low Copy
Gene/Insert
  Gene/Insert name: I-SceI restriction endonuclease (alt names: Meganuclease I-SceI; homing endonuclease I-SceI)
  Species: S. cerevisiae (budding yeast)
  Insert size (bp): 886
Terms and licenses: Academic/Nonprofit Terms; Industry Terms: Not Available to Industry
How to cite: pSEVA1213S was a gift from Pablo Ivan Nikel (Addgene plasmid # 122095 ; http://n2t.net/addgene:122095 ; RRID:Addgene_122095)
