[The description below was written by a language model from this plasmid's Addgene catalogue record and pLannotate feature annotations shown in this document.]
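Description:
pSEVA1213S is a low-copy, broad-host-range bacterial plasmid built on the pSEVA121 backbone of the Standard European Vector Architecture series. It is designed to supply the I-SceI meganuclease constitutively during genome engineering of Pseudomonas. Replication relies on the IncP (RK2-type) system, with oriV and the trans-acting initiator gene trfA, which allows maintenance in both E. coli and Pseudomonas. An IncP oriT allows the plasmid to be mobilised by conjugation when transfer functions are supplied in trans. Selection is through a TEM-type bla β-lactamase gene driven by its own promoter, which confers ampicillin resistance. The lambda t0 and rrnB T1 terminators flank the cargo region and insulate it from the rest of the plasmid, while an fd terminator follows bla. The short matches annotated as tnpA, CloDF13 ori and lacZα are fragments and are most likely backbone remnants rather than functional elements.

The cargo is the coding sequence for I-SceI, the homing endonuclease from Saccharomyces cerevisiae mitochondria, placed directly downstream of the synthetic constitutive EM7 promoter. A pUC-type multiple cloning site lies after the gene. I-SceI cuts an 18 bp recognition site that is normally absent from bacterial genomes. In the usual allelic-exchange strategy, a suicide vector carrying such sites is first integrated into the chromosome by homologous recombination. Introducing this plasmid then creates a double-strand break at the integrated vector. The break forces a second recombination event that resolves the cointegrate to either the desired mutation or the wild-type allele. Because expression is constitutive, no inducer is needed. The associated publication pairs this I-SceI-mediated recombination with CRISPR-Cas9 counterselection in Pseudomonas putida. The sequenced record is 4,685 nt, slightly longer than the catalogued total of 4,673 bp.
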