Features (pLannotate 1.2.2; 14 found; start..end, strand, type, name):
     11..56      +  promoter       EM7 promoter: synthetic bacterial promoter&nbsp
     95..799     +  CDS            SCEI (sequence partly withheld): SCE1_YEAST - Also known as OMEGA, SECY. Experimental evidence at protein level: Swiss-Prot protein existence level 1. Mitochondrial DNA endonuclease involved in intron homing. It introduces a specific double-strand break in the DNA of the 21S rRNA gene and thus mediates the insertion of an intron, containing its own coding sequence (group I intron), into an intronless gene. Specifically recognizes and cleaves the sequence 5'-TAGGGATAACAGGGTAAT-3'. From Saccharomyces cerevisiae (strain ATCC 204508 / S288c) (Baker's yeast).
    806..862     +  misc_feature   MCS: pUC18/19 multiple cloning site
    870..894     +  CDS            lacZα (fragment): LacZα fragment of β-galactosidase; lacZ fragment
    905..999     +  terminator     lambda t0 terminator: transcription terminator from phage lambda
   1072..1163    +  promoter       AmpR promoter: bla
   1164..2021    +  CDS            bla: BLAT_ECOLX - Experimental evidence at protein level: Swiss-Prot protein existence level 1. TEM-type are the most prevalent beta-lactamases in enterobacteria; they hydrolyze the beta-lactam bond in susceptible beta-lactam antibiotics, thus conferring resistance to penicillins and cephalosporins. TEM-3 and TEM-4 are capable of hydrolyzing cefotaxime and ceftazidime. TEM-5 is capable of hydrolyzing ceftazidime. TEM-6 is capable of hydrolyzing ceftazidime and aztreonam. TEM-8/CAZ-2, TEM- 16/CAZ-7 and TEM-24/CAZ-6 are markedly active against ceftazidime. IRT- 4 shows resistance to beta-lactamase in
   2028..2067    +  terminator     fd terminator: central terminator from bacteriophage fd (Otsuka and Kunisawa, 1982)
   2225..2333    +  oriT           oriT: incP origin of transfer
   2394..3542    -  CDS            trfA: trans-acting replication protein that binds to and activates oriV
   3594..3875    -  CDS            tnpA (fragment): TN5P_ECOLX - Also known as tnp. Experimental evidence at protein level: Swiss-Prot protein existence level 1. Mediates transposition of transposon Tn5 by a 'cut and paste' mechanism. First, the monomeric transposase binds the 19 bp inverted DNA repeats flanking the transposon. Then, dimerization of the DNA- bound transposase creates a synaptic DNA complex. After nicking of the first DNA strand, excision of the transposon proceeds through a series of intermediates. The transposase then mediates the insertion of the transposon at a new site by strand transfer. The activity of the wild- type tran
   3935..4466    -  rep_origin     oriV: incP origin of replication
   4522..4557    -  rep_origin     CloDF13 ori (fragment): Plasmids containing the CloDF13 (CDF) origin of replication can be propagated in E. coli cells that contain additional plasmids with compatible origins.
   4593..4679    -  terminator     rrnB T1 terminator: Escherichia coli rrnB; transcription terminator T1 from the E. coli rrnB gene
>Addgene plasmid #122095 | pSEVA1213S | addgene full sequence | sequence record 243603 | Addgene NGS Result
TTAATTAATGTGACAATTAATCATCGGCATAGTATATCGGCATAGTATAATACGACAAGGTGAGGAACTA
AACCCCTAGGGGAGTCATGAACATATGAAA
[354 nt withheld, positions 101-454]
AAAAAAACCATCCCGAACAACCTGGTTGAAAACTACCTGACCCCGATGTCTCTGGCATACTGGTTCATGG
ATGATGGTGGTAAATGGGATTACAACAAAAACTCTACCAACAAATCGATCGTACTGAACACCCAGTCTTT
CACTTTCGAAGAAGTAGAATACCTGGTTAAGGGTCTGCGTAACAAATTCCAACTGAACTGTTACGTAAAA
ATCAACAAAAACAAACCGATCATCTACATCGATTCTATGTCTTACCTGATCTTCTACAACCTGATCAAAC
CGTACCTGATCCCGCAGATGATGTACAAACTGCCGAACACTATCTCCTCCGAAACTTTCCTGAAATAATA
AGAATTCGAGCTCGGTACCCGGGGATCCTCTAGAGTCGACCTGCAGGCATGCAAGCTTGCGGCCGCGTCG
TGACTGGGAAAACCCTGGCGACTAGTCTTGGACTCCTGTTGATAGATCCAGTAATGACCTCAGAACTCCA
TCTGGATTTGTTCAGAACGCTCGGTTGCCGCCGGGCGTTTTTTATTGGTGAGAATCCAGGGGTCCCCAAT
AATTACGATTTAAATTAGTAGCCCGCCTAATGAGCGGGCTTTTTTTTAATTCCCCTATTTGTTTATTTTT
CTAAATACATTCAAATATGTATCCGCTCATGAGACAATAACCCTGATAAATGCTTCAATAATATTGAAAA
AGGAAGAGTATGAGCATTCAGCATTTTCGTGTGGCGCTGATTCCGTTTTTTGCGGCGTTTTGCCTGCCGG
TGTTTGCGCATCCGGAAACCCTGGTGAAAGTGAAAGATGCGGAAGATCAACTGGGTGCGCGCGTGGGCTA
TATTGAACTGGATCTGAACAGCGGCAAAATTCTGGAATCTTTTCGTCCGGAAGAACGTTTTCCGATGATG
AGCACCTTTAAAGTGCTGCTGTGCGGTGCGGTTCTGAGCCGTGTGGATGCGGGCCAGGAACAACTGGGCC
GTCGTATTCATTATAGCCAGAACGATCTGGTGGAATATAGCCCGGTGACCGAAAAACATCTGACCGATGG
CATGACCGTGCGTGAACTGTGCAGCGCGGCGATTACCATGAGCGATAACACCGCGGCGAACCTGCTGCTG
ACGACCATTGGCGGTCCGAAAGAACTGACCGCGTTTCTGCATAACATGGGCGATCATGTGACCCGTCTGG
ATCGTTGGGAACCGGAACTGAACGAAGCGATTCCGAACGATGAACGTGATACCACCATGCCGGCAGCAAT
GGCGACCACCCTGCGTAAACTGCTGACGGGTGAGCTGCTGACCCTGGCAAGCCGCCAGCAACTGATTGAT
TGGATGGAAGCGGATAAAGTGGCGGGTCCGCTGCTGCGTAGCGCGCTGCCGGCTGGCTGGTTTATTGCGG
ATAAAAGCGGTGCGGGCGAACGTGGCAGCCGTGGCATTATTGCGGCGCTGGGCCCGGATGGTAAACCGAG
CCGTATTGTGGTGATTTATACCACCGGCAGCCAGGCGACGATGGATGAACGTAACCGTCAGATTGCGGAA
ATTGGCGCGAGCCTGATTAAACATTGGTAAACCGATACAATTAAAGGCTCCTTTTGGAGCCTTTTTTTTT
GGACGACCCCGGTCCGCGCGTTGTCCTTTTCCGCTGCATAACCCTGCTTCGGGGTCATTATAGCGATTTT
TTCGGTATATCCATCCTTTTTCGCACGATATACAGGATTTTGCCAAAGGGTTCGTGTAGACTTTCCTTGG
TGTATCCAACGGCGTCAGCCGGGCAGGATAGGTGAAGTAGGCCCACCCGCGAGCGGGTGTTCCTTCTTCA
CTGTCCCTTATTCGCACCTGGCGGTGCTCAACGGGAATCCTGCTCTGCGAGGCTGGCCGTAGGCCGGCCG
CGATGCAGGTGGCTGCTGAACCCCCAGCCGGAACTGACCCCACAAGGCCCTAGCGTTTGCAATGCACCAG
GTCATCATTGACCCAGGCGTGTTCCACCAGGCCGCTGCCTCGCAACTCTTCGCAGGCTTCGCCGACCTGC
TCGCGCCACTTCTTCACGCGGGTGGAATCCGATCCGCACATGAGGCGGAAGGTTTCCAGCTTGAGCGGGT
ACGGCTCCCGGTGCGAGCTGAAATAGTCGAACATCCGTCGGGCCGTCGGCGACAGCTTGCGGTACTTCTC
CCATATGAATTTCGTGTAGTGGTCGCCAGCAAACAGCACGACGATTTCCTCGTCGATCAGGACCTGGCAA
CGGGACGTTTTCTTGCCACGGTCCAGGACGCGGAAGCGGTGCAGCAGCGACACCGATTCCAGGTGCCCAA
CGCGGTCGGACGTGAAGCCCATCGCCGTCGCCTGTAGGCGCGACAGGCATTCCTCGGCCTTCGTGTAATA
CCGGCCATTGATCGACCAGCCCAGGTCCTGGCAAAGCTCGTAGAACGTGAAGGTGATCGGCTCGCCGATA
GGGGTGCGCTTCGCGTACTCCAACACCTGCTGCCACACCAGTTCGTCATCGTCGGCCCGCAGCTCGACGC
CGGTGTAGGTGATCTTCACGTCCTTGTTGACGTGGAAAATGACCTTGTTTTGCAGCGCCTCGCGCGGGAT
TTTCTTGTTGCGCGTGGTGAACAGGGCAGAGCGGGCCGTGTCGTTTGGCATCGCTCGCATCGTGTCCGGC
CACGGCGCAATATCGAACAAGGAAAGCTGCATTTCCTTGATCTGCTGCTTCGTGTGTTTCAGCAACGCGG
CCTGCTTGGCTTCGCTGACCTGTTTTGCCAGGTCCTCGCCGGCGGTTTTTCGCTTCTTGGTCGTCATAGT
TCCTCGCGTGTCGATGGTCATCGACTTCGCCAAACCTGCCGCCTCCTGTTCGAGACGACGCGAACGCTCC
ACGGCGGCCGATGGCGCGGGCAGGGCAGGGGGAGCCAGTTGCACGCTGTCGCGCTCGATCTTGGCCGTAG
CTTGCTGGACTATCGAGCCGACGGACTGGAAGGTTTCGCGGGGCGCACGCATGACGGTGCGGCTTACGAT
GGTTTCGGCATCCTCGGCGGAAAACCCCGCGTCGATCAGTTCTTGCCTGTATGCCTTCCGGTCAAACGTC
CGATTCATTCACCCTCCTTGCGGGATTGCCCCGGAATTAATTCCCCGGATCGATCCGTCGATCTTGATCC
CCTGCGCCATCAGATCCTTGGCGGCAAGAAAGCCATCCAGTTTACTTTGCAGGGCTTCCCAACCTTACCA
GAGGGCGCCCCAGCTGGCAATTCCGGTTCGCTTGCTGTCCATAAAACCGCCCAGTCTAGCTATCGCCATG
TAAGCCCACTGCAAGCTACCTGCTTTCTCTTTGCGCTTGCGTTTTCCCTTGTCCAGATAGCCCAGTAGCT
GACATTCATCCGGGGTCAGCACCGTTTCTGCGGACTGGCTTTCTACGTGGCTGCCATTTTTGGGGTGAGG
CCGTTCGCGGCCGAGGGGCGCAGCCCCTGGGGGGATGGGAGGCCCGCGTTAGCGGGCCGGGAGGGTTCGA
GAAGGGGGGGCACCCCCCTTCGGCGTGCGCGGTCACGCGCACAGGGCGCAGCCCTGGTTAAAAACAAGGT
TTATAAATATTGGTTTAAAAGCAGGTTAAAAGACAGGTTAGCGGTGGCCGAAAAACGGGCGGAAACCCTT
GCAAATGCTGGATTTTCTGCCTGTGGACAGCCCCTCAAATGTCAATAGGTGCGCCCCTCATCTGTCAGCA
CTCTGCCCCTCAAGTGTCAAGGATCGCGCCCCTCATCTGTCAGTAGTCGCGCCCCTCAAGTGTCAATACC
GCAGGGCACTTATCCCCAGGCTTGTCCACATCATCTGTGGGAAACTCGCGTAAAATCAGGCGTTTTCGCC
GATTTGCGAGGCTGGCCAGCTCCACGTCGCCGGCCGAAATCGAGCCTGCCCCTCATCTGTCAACGCCGCG
CCGGGTGAGTCGGCCCCTCAAGTGTCAACGTCCGCCCCTCATCTGTCAGTGAGGGCCAAGTTTTCCGCGA
GGTATCCACAACGCCGGCGGCCCTACATGGCTCTGCTGTAGTGAGTGGGTTGCGCTCCGGCAGCGGTCCT
GATCCCCCGCAGAAAAAAAGGATCTCAAGAAGATCCTTTGATCTTTTCTACGGCGCGCCCAGCTGTCTAG
GGCGGCGGATTTGTCCTACTCAGGAGAGCGTTCACCGACAAACAACAGATAAAACGAAAGGCCCAGTCTT
TCGACTGAGCCTTTCGTTTTATTTGATGCCT
